>Addgene plasmid #16639 | PIK3CA - Exon20 H1047R | addgene full sequence | sequence record 139015 | Addgene NGS Result
CATGCATTAGTTATTAATAGTAATCAATTACGGGGTCATTAGTTCATAGCCCATATATGGAGTTCCGCGT
TACATAACTTACGGTAAATGGCCCGCCTGGCTGACCGCCCAACGACCCCCGCCCATTGACGTCAATAATG
ACGTATGTTCCCATAGTAACGCCAATAGGGACTTTCCATTGACGTCAATGGGTGGAGTATTTACGGTAAA
CTGCCCACTTGGCAGTACATCAAGTGTATCATATGCCAAGTACGCCCCCTATTGACGTCAATGACGGTAA
ATGGCCCGCCTGGCATTATGCCCAGTACATGACCTTATGGGACTTTCCTACTTGGCAGTACATCTACGTA
TTAGTCATCGCTATTACCATGGTGATGCGGTTTTGGCAGTACATCAATGGGCGTGGATAGCGGTTTGACT
CACGGGGATTTCCAAGTCTCCACCCCATTGACGTCAATGGGAGTTTGTTTTGGCACCAAAATCAACGGGA
CTTTCCAAAATGTCGTAACAACTCCGCCCCATTGACGCAAATGGGCGGTAGGCGTGTACGGTGGGAGGTC
TATATAAGCAGAGCTGGTTTAGTGAACCGTCAGATCCGCTAGCGATTACGCCAAGCTCGAAATTAACCCT
CACTAAAGGGAACAAAAGCTGGAGCTCCACCGCGGTGGCGGCCGCCACCATGGATTACAAGGATGACGAC
GATAAGGCCCGGGCGGATCCCCCGGGCTGCAGGAATTCGATAGTTCGAACCATGCCTCCAAGACCATCAT
CAGGTGAACTGTGGGGCATCCACTTGATGCCCCCAAGAATCCTAGTAGAATGTTTACTACCAAATGGAAT
GATAGTGACTTTAGAATGCCTCCGCGAGGCTACATTAATAACCATAAAGCATGAACTATTTAAAGAAGCA
AGAAAATACCCCCTCCATCAACTTCTTCAAGATGAATCTTCTTACATTTTCGTAAGTGTTACTCAAGAAG
CAGAAAGGGAAGAATTTTTTGATGAAACAAGACGACTTTGTGACCTTCGGCTTTTTCAACCCTTTTTAAA
AGTAATTGAACCAGTAGGCAACCGTGAAGAAAAGATCCTCGATCGAGAAATTGGTTTTGCTATCGGCATG
CCAGTGTGTGAATTTGATATGGTTAAAGATCCAGAAGTACAGGACTTCCGAAGAAATATTCTGAACGTTT
GTAAAGAAGCTGTGGATCTTAGGGACCTCAATTCACCTCATAGTAGAGCAATGTATGTCTATCCTCCAAA
TGTAGAATCTTCACCAGAATCGCCAAAGCACATATACAATAAATTAGATAAAGGGCAAATAATAGTGGTG
ATCTGGGTAATAGTTTCTCCAAATAATGACAAGCAGAAGTATACTCTGAAAATCAACCATGACTGTGTAC
CAGAACAAGTAATTGCTGAAGCAATCAGGAAAAAAACTCGAAGTATGTTGCTATCCTCTGAACAACTAAA
ACTCTGTGTTTTAGAATATCAGGGCAAGTATATTTTAAAAGTGTGTGGATGTGATGAATACTTCCTAGAA
AAATATCCTCTGAGTCAGTATAAGTATATAAGAAGCTGTATAATGCTAGGGAGGATGCCCAATTTGATGT
TGATGGCTAAAGAAAGCCTTTATTCTCAACTGCCGATGGACTGTTTCACAATGCCATCTTATTCCAGACG
CATTTCCACAGCTACACCATATATGAATGGAGAAGCATCTACAAAATCCCTTTGGGTTATAAATAGTGCA
CTCAGAATAAAAATTCTTTGTGCAACCTACGTGAATGTAAATATTCGAGACATTGATAAGATCTATGTTC
GAACAGGTATCTACCATGGAGGAGAACCCTTATGTGACAATGTGAACACTCAAAGAGTACCTTGTTCCAA
TCCCAGGTGGAATGAATGGCTGAATTATGATATATACATTCCTGATCTTCCTCGTGCTGTTCGACTTTGC
CCTTCCATTTGCTCTGTTAAAGGCCGAAAGGGTGCTAAAGAGGAACACTGTCCATTGGCATGGGGAAATA
TAAACTTGTTTGATTACACAGACACTCTAGTATCTGGAAAAATGGCTTTGAATCTTTGGCCAGTACCTCA
TGGATTAGAAGATTTGCTGAACCCTATTGGTGTTACTGGATCAAATCCAAATAAAGAAACTCCATGCTTA
GAGTTGGAGTTTGACTGGTTCAGCAGTGTGGTAAAGTTCCCAGATATGTCAGTGATTGAAGAGCATGCCA
ATTGGTCTGTATCCCGAGAAGCAGGATTTAGCTATTCCCACGCAGGACTGAGTAACAGACTAGCTAGAGA
CAATGAATTAAGGGAAAATGACAAAGAACAGCTCAAAGCAATTTCTACACGAGATCCTCTCTCTGAAATC
ACTGAGCAGGAGAAAGATTTTCTATGGAGTCACAGACACTATTGTGTAACTATCCCCGAAATTCTACCCA
AATTGCTTCTGTCTGTTAAATGGAATTCTAGAGATGAAGTAGCCCAGATGTATTGCTTGGTAAAAGATTG
GCCTCCAATCAAACCTGAACAGGCTATGGAACTTCTGGACTGTAATTACCCAGATCCTATGGTTCGAGGT
TTTGCTGTTCGGTGCTTGGAAAAATATTTAACAGATGACAAACTTTCTCAGTATTTAATTCAGCTAGTAC
AGGTCCTAAAATATGAACAATATTTGGATAACTTGCTTGTGAGATTTTTACTGAAGAAAGCATTGACTAA
TCAAAGGATTGGGCACTTTTTCTTTTGGCATTTAAAATCTGAGATGCACAATAAAACAGTTAGCCAGAGG
TTTGGCCTGCTTTTGGAGTCCTATTGTCGTGCATGTGGGATGTATTTGAAGCACCTGAATAGGCAAGTCG
AGGCAATGGAAAAGCTCATTAACTTAACTGACATTCTCAAACAGGAGAAGAAGGATGAAACACAAAAGGT
ACAGATGAAGTTTTTAGTTGAGCAAATGAGGCGACCAGATTTCATGGATGCTCTACAGGGCTTTCTGTCT
CCTCTAAACCCTGCTCATCAACTAGGAAACCTCAGGCTTGAAGAGTGTCGAATTATGTCCTCTGCAAAAA
GGCCACTGTGGTTGAATTGGGAGAACCCAGACATCATGTCAGAGTTACTGTTTCAGAACAATGAGATCAT
CTTTAAAAATGGGGATGATTTACGGCAAGATATGCTAACACTTCAAATTATTCGTATTATGGAAAATATC
TGGCAAAATCAAGGTCTTGATCTTCGAATGTTACCTTATGGTTGTCTGTCAATCGGTGACTGTGTGGGAC
TTATTGAGGTGGTGCGAAATTCTCACACTATTATGCAAATTCAGTGCAAAGGCGGCTTGAAAGGTGCACT
GCAGTTCAACAGCCACACACTACATCAGTGGCTCAAAGACAAGAACAAAGGAGAAATATATGATGCAGCC
ATTGACCTGTTTACACGTTCATGTGCTGGATACTGTGTAGCTACCTTCATTTTGGGAATTGGAGATCGTC
ACAATAGTAACATCATGGTGAAAGACGATGGACAACTGTTTCATATAGATTTTGGACACTTTTTGGATCA
CAAGAAGAAAAAATTTGGTTATAAACGAGAACGTGTGCCATTTGTTTTGACACAGGATTTCTTAATAGTG
ATTAGTAAAGGAGCCCAAGAATGCACAAAGACAAGAGAATTTGAGAGGTTTCAGGAGATGTGTTACAAGG
CTTATCTAGCTATTCGACAGCATGCCAATCTCTTCATAAATCTTTTCTCAATGATGCTTGGCTCTGGAAT
GCCAGAACTACAATCTTTTGATGACATTGCATACATTCGAAAGACCCTAGCCTTAGATAAAACTGAGCAA
GAGGCTTTGGAGTATTTCATGAAACAAATGAATGATGCACGTCATGGTGGCTGGACAACAAAAATGGATT
GGATCTTCCACACAATTAAACAGCATGCATTGAACTAGCTCGAGGGGGGGCCCGGTACCTTAATTAATTA
AGGTACCAGGTAAGTGTACCCAATTCGCCCTATAGTGAGTCGTATTACAATTCACTCGATCGCCCTTCCC
AACAGTTGCGCAGCCTGAATGGCGAATGGAGATCCAATTTTTAAGTGTATAATGTGTTAAACTACTGATT
CTAATTGTTTGTGTATTTTAGATTCACAGTCCCAAGGCTCATTTCAGGCCCCTCAGTCCTCACAGTCTGT
TCATGATCATAATCAGCCATACCACATTTGTAGAGGTTTTACTTGCTTTAAAAAACCTCCCACACCTCCC
CCTGAACCTGAAACATAAAATGAATGCAATTGTTGTTGTTAACTTGTTTATTGCAGCTTATAATGGTTAC
AAATAAAGCAATAGCATCACAAATTTCACAAATAAAGCATTTTTTTCACTGCATTCTAGTTGTGGTTTGT
CCAAACTCATCAATGTATCTTAACGCGTAAATTGTAAGCGTTAATATTTTGTTAAAATTCGCGTTAAATT
TTTGTTAAATCAGCTCATTTTTTAACCAATAGGCCGAAATCGGCAAAATCCCTTATAAATCAAAAGAATA
GACCGAGATAGGGT
[37 nt withheld, positions 4565-4601]
AAAGAACGTGGACTCCAACGTCAAAGG
[49 nt withheld, positions 4629-4677]
T
[91 nt withheld, positions 4679-4769]
G
[124 nt withheld, positions 4771-4894]
CAGGTGGCACTTTTCGGGGAAATGTGCGCGGAACCCCTATTTGTTTATTTTTCTAAATACATTCAAATAT
GTATCCGCTCATGAGACAATAACCCTGATAAATGCTTCAATAATATTGAAAAAGGAAGAATCCTGAGGCG
GAAAGAACCAGCTGTGGAATGTGTGTCAGTTAGGGTGTGGAAAGTCCCCAGGCTCCCCAGCAGGCAGAAG
TATGCAAAGCATGCATCTCAATTAGTCAGCAACCAGGTGTGGAAAGTCCCCAGGCTCCCCAGCAGGCAGA
AGTATGCAAAGCATGCATCTCAATTAGTCAGCAACCATAGTCCCGCCCCTAACTCCGCCCATCCCGCCCC
TAACTCCGCCCAGTTCCGCCCATTCTCCGCCCCATGGCTGACTAATTTTTTTTATTTATGCAGAGGCCGA
GGCCGCCTCGGCCTCTGAGCTATTCCAGAAGTAGTGAGGAGGCTTTTTTGGAGGCCTAGGCTTTTGCAAA
GATCGATCAAGAGACAGGATGAGGATCGTTTCGCATGATTGAACAAGATGGATTGCACGCAGGTTCTCCG
GCCGCTTGGGTGGAGAGGCTATTCGGCTATGACTGGGCACAACAGACAATCGGCTGCTCTGATGCCGCCG
TGTTCCGGCTGTCAGCGCAGGGGCGCCCGGTTCTTTTTGTCAAGACCGACCTGTCCGGTGCCCTGAATGA
ACTGCAAGACGAGGCAGCGCGGCTATCGTGGCTGGCCACGACGGGCGTTCCTTGCGCAGCTGTGCTCGAC
GTTGTCACTGAAGCGGGAAGGGACTGGCTGCTATTGGGCGAAGTGCCGGGGCAGGATCTCCTGTCATCTC
ACCTTGCTCCTGCCGAGAAAGTATCCATCATGGCTGATGCAATGCGGCGGCTGCATACGCTTGATCCGGC
TACCTGCCCATTCGACCACCAAGCGAAACATCGCATCGAGCGAGCACGTACTCGGATGGAAGCCGGTCTT
GTCGATCAGGATGATCTGGACGAAGAACATCAGGGGCTCGCGCCAGCCGAACTGTTCGCCAGGCTCAAGG
CGAGCATGCCCGACGGCGAGGATCTCGTCGTGACCCATGGCGATGCCTGCTTGCCGAATATCATGGTGGA
AAATGGCCGCTTTTCTGGATTCATCGACTGTGGCCGGCTGGGTGTGGCGGACCGCTATCAGGACATAGCG
TTGGCTACCCGTGATATTGCTGAAGAACTTGGCGGCGAATGGGCTGACCGCTTCCTCGTGCTTTACGGTA
TCGCCGCTCCCGATTCGCAGCGCATCGCCTTCTATCGCCTTCTTGACGAGTTCTTCTGAGCGGGACTCTG
GGGTTCGAAATGACCGACCAAGCGACGCCCAACCTGCCATCACGAGATTTCGATTCCACCGCCGCCTTCT
ATGAAAGGTTGGGCTTCGGAATCGTTTTCCGGGACGCCGGCTGGATGATCCTCCAGCGCGGGGATCTCAT
GCTGGAGTTCTTCGCCCACCCTAGGGGGAGGCTAACTGAAACACGGAAGGAGACAATACCGGAAGGAACC
CGCGCTATGACGGCAATAAAAAGACAGAATAAAACGCACGGTGTTGGGTCGTTTGTTCATAAACGCGGGG
TTCGGTCCCAGGGCTGGCACTCTGTCGATACCCCACCGAGACCCCATTGGGGCCAATACGCCCGCGTTTC
TTCCTTTTCCCCACCCCACCCCCCAAGTTCGGGTGAAGGCCCAGGGCTCGCAGCCAACGTCGGGGCGGCA
GGCCCTGCCATAGCCTCAGGTTACTCATATATACTTTAGATTGATTTAAAACTTCATTTTTAATTTAAAA
GGATCTAGGTGAAGATCCTTTTTGATAATCTCATGACCAAAATCCCTTAACGTGAGTTTTCGTTCCACTG
AGCGTCAGACCCCGTAGAAAAGATCAAAGGATCTTCTTGAGATCCTTTTTTTCTGCGCGTAATCTGCTGC
TTGCAAACAAAAAAACCACCGCTACCAGCGGTGGTTTGTTTGCCGGATCAAGAGCTACCAACTCTTTTTC
CGAAGGTAACTGGCTTCAGCAGAGCGCAGATACCAAATACTGTTCTTCTAGTGTAGCCGTAGTTAGGCCA
CCACTTCAAGAACTCTGTAGCACCGCCTACATACCTCGCTCTGCTAATCCTGTTACCAGTGGCTGCTGCC
AGTGGCGATAAGTCGTGTCTTACCGGGTTGGACTCAAGACGATAGTTACCGGATAAGGCGCAGCGGTCGG
GCTGAACGGGGGGTTCGTGCACACAGCCCAGCTTGGAGCGAACGACCTACACCGAACTGAGATACCTACA
GCGTGAGCTATGAGAAAGCGCCACGCTTCCCGAAGGGAGAAAGGCGGACAGGTATCCGGTAAGCGGCAGG
GTCGGAACAGGAGAGCGCACGAGGGAGCTTCCAGGGGGAAACGCCTGGTATCTTTATAGTCCTGTCGGGT
TTCGCCACCTCTGACTTGAGCGTCGATTTTTGTGATGCTCGTCAGGGGGGCGGAGCCTATGGAAAAACGC
CAGCAACGCGGCCTTTTTACGGTTCCTGGCCTTTTGCTGGCCTTTTGCTCACATGTTCTTTCCTGCGTTA
TCCCCTGATTCTGTGGATAACCGTATTACCGC
Features (pLannotate 1.2.2; 21 found; start..end, strand, type, name):
     68..371     +  enhancer       CMV enhancer: human cytomegalovirus immediate early enhancer
    372..575     +  promoter       CMV promoter: human cytomegalovirus (CMV) immediate early promoter
    621..639     +  promoter       T3 promoter: promoter for bacteriophage T3 RNA polymerase
    652..675     +  misc_feature   MCS (fragment): pBluescript multiple cloning site
    683..707     +  CDS            3xFLAG (fragment): three tandem FLAG® epitope tags
    715..742     +  misc_feature   MCS (fragment): pBluescript multiple cloning site
    752..3955    +  CDS            PIK3CA: PK3CA_HUMAN - Experimental evidence at protein level: Swiss-Prot protein existence level 1. Phosphoinositide-3-kinase (PI3K) phosphorylates phosphatidylinositol (PI) and its phosphorylated derivatives at position 3 of the inositol ring to produce 3-phosphoinositides (PubMed:15135396, PubMed:23936502, PubMed:28676499). Uses ATP and PtdIns(4,5)P2 (phosphatidylinositol 4,5-bisphosphate) to generate phosphatidylinositol 3,4,5-trisphosphate (PIP3) (PubMed:15135396, PubMed:28676499). PIP3 plays a key role by recruiting PH domain- containing proteins to the membrane, including AKT1 and PDPK1, activat
   3959..3979    +  misc_feature   MCS (fragment): pBluescript multiple cloning site
   4019..4037    -  promoter       T7 promoter: promoter for bacteriophage T7 RNA polymerase
   4047..4086    +  CDS            lacZα (fragment): LacZα fragment of β-galactosidase; lacZ fragment
   4096..4151    +  intron         small t intron (fragment): SV40 (simian virus 40) small t antigen intron
   4151..4288    +  CDS            large T antigen (fragment): large T antigen from SV40 (simian virus 40)
   4311..4432    +  polyA_signal   SV40 poly(A) signal: SV40 polyadenylation signal
   4466..4894    -  rep_origin     f1 ori (sequence partly withheld): f1 bacteriophage origin of replication; arrow indicates direction of (+) strand synthesis
   4921..5023    +  promoter       AmpR promoter: bla
   5027..5384    +  promoter       SV40 promoter: SV40 enhancer and early promoter
   5419..6213    +  CDS            NeoR/KanR: aminoglycoside phosphotransferase from Tn5; aph(3')-II (or nptII); confers resistance to neomycin, kanamycin, and G418 (Geneticin®)
   6234..6386    +  CDS            ble (fragment): BLE_KLEPN - Experimental evidence at protein level: Swiss-Prot protein existence level 1. Binding protein with a strong affinity to the bleomycin family of antibiotics. Binds to CL990; an antimitotic-antibiotic compound. From Klebsiella pneumoniae.
   6445..6492    +  polyA_signal   HSV TK poly(A) signal: herpes simplex virus thymidine kinase polyadenylation signal (Cole and Stacy, 1985)
   6583..6599    -  polyA_signal   bGH poly(A) signal (fragment): bovine growth hormone polyadenylation signal
   6821..7409    +  rep_origin     ori: high-copy-number ColE1/pMB1/pBR322/pUC origin of replication
