[The description below was written by a language model from this plasmid's Addgene catalogue record and pLannotate feature annotations shown in this document.]
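Description:
PIK3CA - Exon20 H1047R is a mammalian expression plasmid built on the Stratagene pCMV-Tag 2A backbone (recorded as pCMV2-Tag 2A) that carries the human PIK3CA coding sequence, encoding the p110α catalytic subunit of phosphatidylinositol 3-kinase, with the exon 20 kinase-domain substitution H1047R. The sequenced construct is about 7.5 kb. Expression is driven by the human cytomegalovirus immediate-early enhancer and promoter, and transcripts are terminated by an SV40 polyadenylation signal preceded by residual SV40 small t intron and large T sequence. A backbone-encoded FLAG epitope sits just upstream of the open reading frame, giving an N-terminally tagged protein that can be detected or immunoprecipitated with anti-FLAG antibodies. The annotation software matched this element as a fragment of 3xFLAG, while the catalogue lists it simply as Flag. T3 and T7 phage promoters flank the insert and serve as sequencing primer sites. The insert was placed by restriction cloning, with the 5′ EcoRV/XmnI junction destroyed and the 3′ XhoI site retained.

In bacteria, the plasmid replicates from a high-copy ColE1/pUC-type origin, and it also carries an f1 origin for single-stranded DNA production. A single Tn5 aminoglycoside phosphotransferase gene is placed behind tandem bacterial (bla) and SV40 early promoters and followed by an HSV TK polyadenylation signal. It provides kanamycin resistance in E. coli and G418 selection in mammalian cells.

The depositor notes five additional differences from the reference protein (N114D, L177S, T322A, A400V, L404P) that are stated not to alter function. The associated publication concerns frequent PIK3CA mutations in human cancers, and the construct suits transient or stable expression of this mutant to study PI3K signalling.
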