Addgene plasmid #16639: PIK3CA - Exon20 H1047R
Depositing lab: Bert Vogelstein. Depositing organization: Johns Hopkins University and School of Medicine. Publication: High frequency of mutations of the PIK3CA gene in human cancers. Samuels Y, Wang Z, Bardelli A, Silliman N, Ptak J, Szabo S, Yan H, Gazdar A, Powell SM, Riggins GJ, Willson JK, Markowitz S, Kinzler KW, Vogelstein B, Velculescu VE. Science. 2004 Apr 23. 304(5670):554. 10.1126/science.1096502 PubMed 15016963.
Backbone
  Vector backbone: pCMV2-Tag 2A
  Backbone manufacturer: Stratagene
  Backbone size w/o insert (bp): 4300
  Vector type: Mammalian Expression
  Selectable markers: Neomycin (select with G418)
Growth in bacteria
  Bacterial resistance: Kanamycin, 50 μg/mL
  Growth temperature: 37°C
  Growth strain: DH5alpha
  Copy number: High Copy
Gene/Insert
  Gene/Insert name: PIK3CA H1047R (alt names: Phosphatidylinositol 3-kinase; p110 alpha)
  Species: H. sapiens (human)
  Mutation: H1047R
  Entrez Gene: PIK3CA (a.k.a. CCM4, CLAPO, CLOVE, CWS5, HMH, MCAP, MCM, MCMTC, PI3K, PI3K-alpha, p110-alpha)
  Tag / fusion protein: Flag (N terminal on backbone)
  Cloning method: Restriction Enzyme; 5′ cloning site EcoRV / XmnI (destroyed during cloning); 3′ cloning site XhoI (not destroyed)
  Sequencing primers: 5′ T3; 3′ T7
Terms and licenses: Academic/Nonprofit Terms; Industry Terms: Not Available to Industry
Depositor comments: This plasmid has 5 additional mutations in PIK3CA compared to NP_006209.2: N114D, L177S, T322A, A400V, L404P. These mutations do not alter the function of the encoded proteins.
How to cite: PIK3CA - Exon20 H1047R was a gift from Bert Vogelstein (Addgene plasmid # 16639 ; http://n2t.net/addgene:16639 ; RRID:Addgene_16639)
