>Addgene plasmid #16639 | PIK3CA - Exon20 H1047R | addgene partial sequence | sequence record 23032 | 16639 with SV40pA-R
TTGCATTCATTTTATGTTTCAGGTTCAGGGGGAGGTGTGGGAGGTTTTTTAAAGCAAGTAAAACCTCTAC
AAATGTGGTATGGCTGATTATGATCATGAACAGACTGTGAGGACTGAGGGGCCTGAAATGAGCCTTGGGA
CTGTGAATCTAAAATACACAAACAATTAGAATCAGTAGTTTAACACATTATACACTTAAAAATTGGATCT
CCATTCGCCATTCAGGCTGCGCAACTGTTGGGAAGGGCGATCGAGTGAATTGTAATACGACTCACTATAG
GGCGAATTGGGTACACTTACCTGGTACCTTAATTAATTAAGGTACCGGGCCCCCCCTCGAGCTAGTTCAA
TGCATGCTGTTTAATTGTGTGGAAGATCCAATCCATTTTTGTTGTCCAGCCACCATGACGTGCATCATTC
ATTTGTTTCATGAAATACTCCAAAGCCTCTTGCTCAGTTTTATCTAAGGCTAGGGTCTTTCGAATGTATG
CAATGTCATCAAAAGATTGTAGTTCTGGCATTCCAGAGCCAAGCATCATTGAGAAAAGATTTATGAAGAG
ATTGGCATGCTGTCGAATAGCTAGATAAGCCTTGTAACACATCTCCTGAAACCTCTCAAATTCTCTTGTC
TTTGTGCATTCTTGGGCTCCTTTACTAATCACTATTAAGAAATCCTGTGTCAAAACAAATGGCACACGTT
CTCGTTTATAACCAAATTTTTTCTTCTTGTGATCCAAAAAGTGTCCAAAATCTATATGAAACAGTTGTCC
ATCGTCTTTCACCATGATGTTACTATTGTGACGATCTCCAATTCCCAAAATGAAGGTAGCTACACAGTAT
CCAGCACATGAACGTGTAAACAGGTCAATGGCTGCATCATATATTTCTCCCTTG
