>Addgene plasmid #16639 | PIK3CA - Exon20 H1047R | addgene partial sequence | sequence record 23033 | 16639 with CMV-F
TGAACCGTCAGATCCGCTAGCGATTACGCCAAGCTCGAAATTAACCCTCACTAAAGGGAACAAAAGCTGG
AGCTCCACCGCGGTGGCGGCCGCCACCATGGATTACAAGGATGACGACGATAAGGCCCGGGCGGATCCCC
CGGGCTGCAGGAATTCGATAGTTCGAACCATGCCTCCAAGACCATCATCAGGTGAACTGTGGGGCATCCA
CTTGATGCCCCCAAGAATCCTAGTAGAATGTTTACTACCAAATGGAATGATAGTGACTTTAGAATGCCTC
CGCGAGGCTACATTAATAACCATAAAGCATGAACTATTTAAAGAAGCAAGAAAATACCCCCTCCATCAAC
TTCTTCAAGATGAATCTTCTTACATTTTCGTAAGTGTTACTCAAGAAGCAGAAAGGGAAGAATTTTTTGA
TGAAACAAGACGACTTTGTGACCTTCGGCTTTTTCAACCCTTTTTAAAAGTAATTGAACCAGTAGGCAAC
CGTGAAGAAAAGATCCTCGATCGAGAAATTGGTTTTGCTATCGGCATGCCAGTGTGTGAATTTGATATGG
TTAAAGATCCAGAAGTACAGGACTTCCGAAGAAATATTCTGAACGTTTGTAAAGAAGCTGTGGATCTTAG
GGACCTCAATTCACCTCATAGTAGAGCAATGTATGTCTATCCTCCAAATGTAGAATCTTCACCAGAATCG
CCAAAGCACATATACNATAAATTAGATAAAGGGCAAATAATAGTGGTGATCTGGGTAATAGTTTCTCCAA
ATAATGACAAGCAGAAGTATACTCTGAAAATCAACCATGACTGTGTACCAGAACAAGTAATTGCTGAAGC
AATCAGGAAAAAAACTCGAAGTAG
