>Addgene plasmid #16639 | PIK3CA - Exon20 H1047R | addgene partial sequence | sequence record 23034 | T7 5'-TAATACGACTCACTATAGGG-3'
ATTAATTAAGGNACCGGGCCCCCCCTCGAGCTAGTTCAATGCATGCTGTTTAATTGTGTGGAAGATCCAA
TCCATTTTTGTTGTCCAGCCACCATGACGTGCATCATTCATTTGTTTCATGAAATACTCCAAAGCCTCTT
GCTCAGTTTTATCTAAGGCTAGGGTCTTTCGAATGTATGCAATGTCATCAAAAGATTGTAGTTCTGGCAT
TCCAGAGCCAAGCATCATTGAGAAAAGATTTATGAAGAGATTGGCATGCTGTCGAATAGCTAGATAAGCC
TTGTAACACATCTCCTGAAACCTCTCAAATTCTCTTGTCTTTGTGCATTCTTGGGCTCCTTTACTAATCA
CTATTAAGAAATCCTGTGTCAAAACAAATGGCACACGTTCTCGTTTATAACCAAATTTTTTCTTCTTGTG
ATCCAAAAAGTGTCCAAAATCTATATGAAACAGTTGTCCATCGTCTTTCACCATGATGTTACTATTGTGA
CGATCTCCAATTCCCAAAATGAAGGTAGCTACACAGTATCCAGCACATGAACGTGTAAACAGGTCAATGG
CTGCATCATATATTTCTCCTTTGTTCTTGTCTTTGAGCCACTGATGTAGTGTGTGGCTGTTGAACTGCAG
TGCACCTTTCAAGCCGCCTTTGCACTGAATTTGCATAATAGTGTGAGAATTTCGCACCACCTCAATAAGT
CCCACACAGTCACCGATTGACAGACAACCATAAGGTAACATTCGAAGATCAAGACCTTGATTTTGCCAGA
TATTTTCCATAATACGAATAATTTGAAGTGTTAGCATATCTTGCCGTAAATCATCCCCATTTTTAAAGAT
GATCTCATTGTTCTGAAACAGTAACTCTGACATGATGTCTGGGTTCTCCCAATTCAACCACAGTGGCCTT
TTTGCAGAGGACATAATTCGACACTCTTCAAGCCTGAGGTTTCCTAGTTGA
